>Addgene plasmid #133162 | pOPS0521 | addgene full sequence | sequence record 274814 | Addgene NGS Result
CGCTCTTGGACTCCTGTTGATAGATCCAGTAATGACCTCAGAACTCCATCTGGATTTGTTCAGAACGCTC
GGTTGCCGCCGGGCGTTTTTTATTGGTGAGAATCCAGGCAATTGTGTCTCAAAATCTCTGATGTTACATT
GCACAAGATAAAAATATATCATCATGAACAATAAAACTGTCTGCTTACATAAACAGTAATACAAGGGGTG
TTATGAGCCATATTCAGCGTGAAACGAGCTGTAGCCGTCCGCGTCTGAACAGCAACATGGATGCGGATCT
GTATGGCTATAAATGGGCGCGTGATAACGTGGGTCAGAGCGGCGCGACCATTTATCGTCTGTATGGCAAA
CCGGATGCGCCGGAACTGTTTCTGAAACATGGCAAAGGCAGCGTGGCGAACGATGTGACCGATGAAATGG
TGCGTCTGAACTGGCTGACCGAATTTATGCCGCTGCCGACCATTAAACATTTTATTCGCACCCCGGATGA
TGCGTGGCTGCTGACCACCGCGATTCCGGGCAAAACCGCGTTTCAGGTGCTGGAAGAATATCCGGATAGC
GGCGAAAACATTGTGGATGCGCTGGCCGTGTTTCTGCGTCGTCTGCATAGCATTCCGGTGTGCAACTGCC
CGTTTAACAGCGATCGTGTGTTTCGTCTGGCCCAGGCGCAGAGCCGTATGAACAACGGCCTGGTGGATGC
GAGCGATTTTGATGATGAACGTAACGGCTGGCCGGTGGAACAGGTGTGGAAAGAAATGCATAAACTGCTG
CCGTTTAGCCCGGATAGCGTGGTGACCCACGGCGATTTTAGCCTGGATAACCTGATTTTCGATGAAGGCA
AACTGATTGGCTGCATTGATGTGGGCCGTGTGGGCATTGCGGATCGTTATCAGGATCTGGCCATTCTGTG
GAACTGCCTGGGCGAATTTAGCCCGAGCCTGCAAAAACGTCTGTTTCAGAAATATGGCATTGATAATCCG
GATATGAACAAACTGCAATTTCATCTGATGCTGGATGAATTTTTCTAATAATTAATTGAACTACTTTTCC
GCTGCATAACCCTGCTTCGGGGTCATTATAGCGATTTTTTCGGTATATCCATCCTTTTTCGCACGATATA
CAGGATTTTGCCAAAGGGTTCGTGTAGACTTTCCTTGGTGTATCCAACGGCGTCAGCCGGGCAGGATAGG
TGAAGTAGGCCCACCCGCGAGCGGGTGTTCCTTCTTCACTGTCCCTTATTCGCACCTGGCGGTGCTCAAC
GGGAATCCTGCTCTGCGAGGCTGGCCGTAGGCCGGCCGCGATGCAGGTGGCTGCTGAACCCCCAGCCGGA
ACTGACCCCACAAGGCCCTAGCGTTTGCAATGCACCAGGTCATCATTGACCCAGGCGTGTTCCACCAGGC
CGCTGCCTCGCAACTCTTCGCAGGCTTCGCCGACCTGCTCGCGCCACTTCTTCACGCGGGTGGAATCCGA
TCCGCACATGAGGCGGAAGGTTTCCAGCTTGAGCGGGTACGGCTCCCGGTGCGAGCTGAAATAGTCGAAC
ATCCGTCGGGCCGTCGGCGACAGCTTGCGGTACTTCTCCCATATGAATTTCGTGTAGTGGTCGCCAGCAA
ACAGCACGACGATTTCCTCGTCGATCAGGACCTGGCAACGGGACGTTTTCTTGCCACGGTCCAGGACGCG
GAAGCGGTGCAGCAGCGACACCGATTCCAGGTGCCCAACGCGGTCGGACGTGAAGCCCATCGCCGTCGCC
TGTAGGCGCGACAGGCATTCCTCGGCCTTCGTGTAATACCGGCCATTGATCGACCAGCCCAGGTCCTGGC
AAAGCTCGTAGAACGTGAAGGTGATCGGCTCGCCGATAGGGGTGCGCTTCGCGTACTCCAACACCTGCTG
CCACACCAGTTCGTCATCGTCGGCCCGCAGCTCGACGCCGGTGTAGGTGATCTTCACGTCCTTGTTGACG
TGGAAAATGACCTTGTTTTGCAGCGCCTCGCGCGGGATTTTCTTGTTGCGCGTGGTGAACAGGGCAGAGC
GGGCCGTGTCGTTTGGCATCGCTCGCATCGTGTCCGGCCACGGCGCAATATCGAACAAGGAAAGCTGCAT
TTCCTTGATCTGCTGCTTCGTGTGTTTCAGCAACGCGGCCTGCTTGGCTTCGCTGACCTGTTTTGCCAGG
TCCTCGCCGGCGGTTTTTCGCTTCTTGGTCGTCATAGTTCCTCGCGTGTCGATGGTCATCGACTTCGCCA
AACCTGCCGCCTCCTGTTCGAGCCGACGCGAACGCTCCACGGCGGCCGATGGCGCGGGCAGGGCAGGGGG
AGCCAGTTGCACGCTGTCGCGCTCGATCTTGGCCGTAGCTTGCTGGACTATCGAGCCGACGGACTGGAAG
GTTTCGCGGGGCGCACGCATGACGGTGCGGCTTGCGATGGTTTCGGCATCCTCGGCGGAAAACCCCGCGT
CGATCAGTTCTTGCCTGTATGCCTTCCGGTCAAACGTCCGATTCATTCACCCTCCTTGCGGGATTGCCCC
GGAATTAATTCCCCGGATCGATCCGTCGATCTTGATCCCCTGCGCCATCAGATCCTTGGCGGCAAGAAAG
CCATCCAGTTTACTTTGCAGGGCTTCCCAACCTTACCAGAGGGCGCCCCAGCTGGCAATTCCGGTTCGCT
TGCTGTCCATAAAACCGCCCAGTCTAGCTATCGCCATGTAAGCCCACTGCAAGCTACCTGCTTTCTCTTT
GCGCTTGCGTTTTCCCTTGTCCAGATAGCCCAGTAGCTGACATTCATCCGGGGTCAGCACCGTTTCTGCG
GACTGGCTTTCTACGTGGCTGCCATTTTTGGGGTGAGGCCGTTCGCGGCCGAGGGGCGCAGCCCCTGGGG
GGATGGGAGGCCCGCGTTAGCGGGCCGGGAGGGTTCGAGAAGGGGGGGCACCCCCCTTCGGCGTGCGCGG
TCACGCGCACAGGGCGCAGCCCTGGTTAAAAACAAGGTTTATAAATATTGGTTTAAAAGCAGGTTAAAAG
ACAGGTTAGCGGTGGCCGAAAAACGGGCGGAAACCCTTGCAAATGCTGGATTTTCTGCCTGTGGACAGCC
CCTCAAATGTCAATAGGTGCGCCCCTCATCTGTCAGCACTCTGCCCCTCAAGTGTCAAGGATCGCGCCCC
TCATCTGTCAGTAGTCGCGCCCCTCAAGTGTCAATACCGCAGGGCACTTATCCCCAGGCTTGTCCACATC
ATCTGTGGGAAACTCGCGTAAAATCAGGCGTTTTCGCCGATTTGCGAGGCTGGCCAGCTCCACGTCGCCG
GCCGAAATCGAGCCTGCCCCTCATCTGTCAACGCCGCGCCGGGTGAGTCGGCCCCTCAAGTGTCAACGTC
CGCCCCTCATCTGTCAGTGAGGGCCAAGTTTTCCGCGAGGTATCCACAACGCCGGCGGCCCTACATGGCT
CTGCTGTAGTGAGTGGGTTGCGCTCCGGCAGCGGTCCTGATCCCCCGCAGAAAAAAAGGATCTCAAGAAG
ATCCTTTGATCTTTTCTACATTACTGCATGAGCTTGTGGAAGTGTGCTGAGCATAAATGATTCTCCTAGC
TGTTCTTTGGGTAAGTACGCCATCAGGACGTTGTGAGTGGCGCGATTTTTAGCGGCTGAAATCAGCCCTT
GAGCCTGTCGGCAAGTCGCGTCATGAGGTCCATGCGCTCATGCAGGATCGCCACGACCAACGCGGGTTCG
CCCGCACGCGGCAGGCAAAAAACGTAGTGGTGTTCGCAGCGGGCCATCCGCAGCGCGGGAAAGAGTTCGC
TCATGTCCTTAAACGGGCCTTCGCCGGCGGCAAGCCTGGCTATGCCCTGTTCCAGCTTAGCGATATAGCG
GCGCACCTGCGCCGCGCCCCACTCCCGGCGCGTGTAGCGGATGATGCCGCGTAGATCGGCTTCGGCCTCA
GCCGTGAGGATGTAGGCCGTCAAGCGCGATCCCCGCTGAGTTCTTCATCAAGAATTTCGCCGACGCTCTT
GGTGGACACCTTGCCGGCAAGCCCATCGTTGATGCGGTTCCCCAGCATGGTTTTCAGTTCCTGCCATGCC
TGATCGGCATCAGCGTCACCGGGGAACAGACGTTCGAGGGCGTATTGCTTAATGGTCTTGCCCTGCAAGG
CGGCCAGGGCTTTCAGGCTCTGGTGCTGCTGGTCCGTCATGTCGATTGTCAGGCGGCTCATTGGATAACC
TCCATAAAATACACGTAACCACATTAGCACATATGTGGGCGTGAGGCTACAGCGCGAGGCGCATTAAGGT
CGGGAAAATGCGCTAGGCGCATTTAAATTGCGTATTGCTGTAATGCGCCATGCCGGCTAGACTAGGCCCA
AATGGGTATACCCAATTTGACCAAGGGGGACGCGATGAGGGCGGCCAAGCACTACCGACAACTTCTATCC
ATCGACTTCAACATCGAGGCGCTGGCCTTCGTGCCTGGACCCGACGGCACACGCGGCCGGCGCATCCACG
TCCTGGGGCGCGAGGTCCGCGACCGGCCCGGCCTGGTCGAGTACCTTTCGCCGGCGTTCGGCTCGCGGGT
GGCGCTGGACGGCTACTGCAAGGCCAATTTCGATGCAGTGCTGCACCTGGCGTACCCCGATCATCAGCAA
TGGGGCCACGCATGAAGCGCCGAAGCTACGCCATGCTGCGCGCCGCTGCCGCGCTGGCCGTCCTGGTCGT
TGCCTCGCCGGCATGGGCCGAGCTGCGCGGCGAGGTCGTGCGCATCATCGACGGCGACACCATCGACGTG
CTGGTAGACAAGCAGCCGGTGCGCGTGCGCCTGGTGGACATTGACGCGCCGGAAAAGCGGCAAGCCTTCG
GCGAACGTGCGCGCCAGGCGCTGGCCGGCATGGTGTTCCGCCGGCACGTCCTGGTCGACGAGAAGGACAC
CGACCGTTACGGCCGCACGCTGGGCACCGTCTGGGTCAACATGGAGCTGGCCAGCCGGCCGCCGCAGCCG
CGCAACGTCAACGCCGCGATGGTTCACCAGGGCATGGCGTGGGCCTATCGCTTCCACGGCCGCGCGGCCG
ACCCTGAAATGCTGCGGCTCGAACAGGAGGCGCGAGGCAAGCGCGTCGGCCTCTGGTCCGATCCGCACGC
CGTCGAGCCGTGGAAATGGCGACGCGAGAGCAACAACCGGAGGGACGAAGGTTGAAGGTCGCCCGCATCT
ACCTGCGCGCCAGTACGGACGAGCAGAATCTTGAACGCCAGGAGAGCCTTGTAGCGGCCACGCGGGCCGC
CGGGTACTACGTCGCCGGCATCTACCGCGAGAAGGCGTCCGGCGCACGCGCCGACCGGCCCGAGCTGCTG
CGCATGATCGCGGACCTGCAACCTGGTGAAGTCGTCGTTGCGGAGAAGATCGACCGCATCAGCCGCTTGC
CGTTGGCCGAGGCCGAGCGCCTGGTTGCGTCGATCCGGGCCAAAGGGGCCAAGCTGGCCGTGCCTGGCGT
GGTGGACCTGTCGGAGCTGGCCGCCGAGGCGAACGGAGTGGCGAAAATCGTTCTGGAATCCGTCCAGGAC
ATGCTTTTGAAGCTCGCCTTGCAGATGGCCCGCGACGACTACGAGGATCGGCGCGAGCGTCAACGTCAGG
GTGTCCAGTTGGCGAAGGCCGCCGGCCGCTACACCGGCCGCAAACGTGACGCCGGCATGCACGACCGCAT
CATCACGCTTCGCTCCGGCGGATCGAGCATTGCCAAGACGGCCAAGCTGGTCGGATGCAGCCCGAGCCAG
GTCAAACGAGTGTGGGCGGCCTGGAACGCGCAGCAGCAAAAATAAAGCCGGGCAGTGCCCGGCTTTTCTC
ACCTTTTCGCGTCCCGCAGGGCCGCTGCGAGCGCCCTACCTAGATCCTCGCTTTCCCCCTCGGTGTAGTC
CGGCCAGGGCACGAAGGGCGCGGATGCGAACCTGTTGAGCAGGTCAGATCTAGGGCGGCGGATTTGTCCT
ACTCAGGAGAGCGTTCACCGACAAACAACAGATAAAACGAAAGGCCCAGTCTTTCGACTGAGCCTTTCGT
TTTATTTGATGCCTGCCGAATTCGGATCCGGAGCTCGACACGACATTGTCGTCACCTTTGTCGGGTCCGC
GACAAGCTTTTTGTTCCTCGATCCCGTATGTTTTCGCCTAAATATCTGAAACAGCAGCAAATTATTTTTC
GTTAGCTCAATCGGCCCACTTGGCACGAGTCTTGAAATTTATTGCGAGGCGGCGGAGCTGCCGGCCGCAT
CCGTGCGGCATAACCACGGTTGTGAACAAATGAAGGAAGGCCAAATGCGTAAAGGCGAAGAGCTGTTCAC
TGGTGTCGTCCCTATTCTGGTGGAACTGGATGGTGATGTCAACGGTCATAAGTTTTCCGTGCGTGGCGAG
GGTGAAGGTGACGCAACTAATGGTAAACTGACGCTGAAGTTCATCTGTACTACTGGTAAACTGCCGGTAC
CTTGGCCGACTCTGGTAACGACGCTGACTTATGGTGTTCAGTGCTTTGCTCGTTATCCGGACCATATGAA
GCAGCATGACTTCTTCAAGTCCGCCATGCCGGAAGGCTATGTGCAGGAACGCACGATTTCCTTTAAGGAT
GACGGCACGTACAAAACGCGTGCGGAAGTGAAATTTGAAGGCGATACCCTGGTAAACCGCATTGAGCTGA
AAGGCATTGACTTTAAAGAAGATGGCAATATCCTGGGCCATAAGCTGGAATACAATTTTAACAGCCACAA
TGTTTACATCACCGCCGATAAACAAAAAAATGGCATTAAAGCGAATTTTAAAATTCGCCACAACGTTGAG
GATGGCAGCGTGCAGCTGGCTGATCACTACCAGCAAAACACTCCAATCGGTGATGGTCCTGTTCTGCTGC
CAGACAATCACTATCTGAGCACGCAAAGCGTTCTGTCTAAAGATCCGAACGAGAAACGCGATCATATGGT
TCTGCTGGAGTTCGTAACCGCAGCGGGCATCACGCATGGTATGGATGAACTGTACAAATGAGCTTAGATT
GACCAACCGTTTTACAACGTCGTGACTGGG
Features (pLannotate 1.2.2; 14 found; start..end, strand, type, name):
      9..103     +  terminator     lambda t0 terminator: transcription terminator from phage lambda
    213..1025    +  CDS            aphA1: KKA1_ECOLX - Also known as nptI. Protein inferred from homology: Swiss-Prot protein existence level 3. Resistance to kanamycin and structurally-related aminoglycosides, including amikacin. From Escherichia coli.
   1179..1287    +  oriT           oriT: incP origin of transfer
   1348..2496    -  CDS            trfA: trans-acting replication protein that binds to and activates oriV
   2548..2829    -  CDS            tnpA (fragment): TN5P_ECOLX - Also known as tnp. Experimental evidence at protein level: Swiss-Prot protein existence level 1. Mediates transposition of transposon Tn5 by a 'cut and paste' mechanism. First, the monomeric transposase binds the 19 bp inverted DNA repeats flanking the transposon. Then, dimerization of the DNA- bound transposase creates a synaptic DNA complex. After nicking of the first DNA strand, excision of the transposon proceeds through a series of intermediates. The transposase then mediates the insertion of the transposon at a new site by strand transfer. The activity of the wild- type tran
   2889..3420    -  rep_origin     oriV: incP origin of replication
   3476..3511    -  rep_origin     CloDF13 ori (fragment): Plasmids containing the CloDF13 (CDF) origin of replication can be propagated in E. coli cells that contain additional plasmids with compatible origins.
   3635..3943    -  CDS            parE: PARE_ECOLX - Experimental evidence at protein level: Swiss-Prot protein existence level 1. Toxin component of a type II toxin-antitoxin (TA) system involved in plasmid partition. Acts by inhibiting DNA gyrase, converting supercoiled plasmid DNA into a singly cleaved linear form in an ATP-dependent fashion. To do so it probably interacts with one of the gyrase subunits. Gyrase inhibition is prevented by antitoxin ParD, and is reversed in vitro by incubation with ParD. In cells that have lost the plasmid filamentation and growth inhibition occur; this is suppressed when ParD is supplied in trans
   3943..4191    -  CDS            parD: PARD_ECOLX - Experimental evidence at protein level: Swiss-Prot protein existence level 1. Antitoxin component of a type II toxin-antitoxin (TA) system involved in plasmid partition. Inhibits the anti-DNA gyrase activity of toxin ParE; reverses and restores gyrase catalytic activity in vitro. The parDE operon alone is capable of stabilizing an RK2-derived minireplicon under defined growth conditions in several different Gram- negative bacteria. It does so by the post-segregational killing (PSK) of plasmid-free cells, also referred to as a plasmid addiction system. Binds its own promoter, autor
   4320..5162    +  CDS            parB: PARB4_ECOLX - Protein predicted: Swiss-Prot protein existence level 4. Involved in plasmid partition. From Escherichia coli.
   5126..5782    +  CDS            parA: PARA4_ECOLX - Protein inferred from homology: Swiss-Prot protein existence level 3. Involved in plasmid partition. From Escherichia coli.
   5942..6028    -  terminator     rrnB T1 terminator: Escherichia coli rrnB; transcription terminator T1 from the E. coli rrnB gene
   6275..6988    +  CDS            superfolder GFP: GFP variant that folds robustly even when fused to poorly folded proteins (Pédelacq et al., 2006)
   7008..7030    +  CDS            lacZα (fragment): LacZα fragment of β-galactosidase; lacZ fragment
