[The description below was written by a language model from this plasmid's Addgene catalogue record and pLannotate feature annotations shown in this document.]
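Description:
pOPS0521 is a low-copy, broad-host-range bacterial reporter plasmid built on the pOGG026 backbone and assembled by Golden Gate cloning from domesticated modules. The 7.0 kb sequence carries an RK2/IncP-type replicon, with oriV and the trfA replication initiator gene. An IncP oriT allows the plasmid to be mobilised by conjugation from a donor strain such as the recorded ST18 host into recipient Gram-negative bacteria. Stable inheritance without continuous selection is supported by the par region, comprising the parDE toxin–antitoxin (post-segregational killing) pair together with parA and parB partition functions. Selection is by kanamycin through the aphA1 (nptI) gene. The annotation also picks up short fragments of a Tn5 transposase, a CloDF13 origin and lacZα, which appear to be remnants of backbone construction rather than functional elements.

The payload consists of three modules. The first is a promoter module described as PsNifH (a nifH promoter taken from pOGG043), which is listed in the catalogue entry but not annotated in the feature table. The second is a coding module encoding superfolder GFP. The third is a terminator-position module that holds a unique 12-nucleotide barcode next to a universal primer binding site. Lambda t0 and rrnB T1 terminators insulate the cassette from the rest of the plasmid. Because nifH encodes a nitrogenase component, the promoter is expected to link GFP output to nitrogen-fixation gene expression, while the barcode identifies the strain carrying the plasmid.

The plasmid belongs to a Plasmid-ID kit whose members differ only in the barcode. According to the associated publication title, the set is intended for simultaneous measurement of rhizobial competitiveness and N2 fixation in legume nodules.
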