Addgene plasmid #133162: pOPS0521
Purpose: Reporter plasmid with a 12-nucleotide specific "barcode" sequence. This plasmid is not available as an individual bacterial stab, but can be requested as part of the Plasmid-ID Kit (Kit #1000000168 ).
Depositing lab: Philip Poole. Depositing organization: University of Oxford. Publication: Optimizing Rhizobium-legume symbioses by simultaneous measurement of rhizobial competitiveness and N2 fixation in nodules. Mendoza-Suarez MA, Geddes BA, Sanchez-Canizares C, Ramirez-Gonzalez RH, Kirchhelle C, Jorrin B, Poole PS. Proc Natl Acad Sci U S A. 2020 May 5;117(18):9822-9831. doi: 10.1073/pnas.1921225117. Epub 2020 Apr 21. PubMed 32317381.
Backbone
  Vector backbone: pOGG026 (Addgene ID 113992)
  Vector type: Bacterial Expression
Growth in bacteria
  Bacterial resistance: Kanamycin, 50 μg/mL
  Growth temperature: 37°C
  Growth strain: ST18 (S17 delta pir delta hemA)
  Copy number: Low Copy
Gene/Insert
  Gene/Insert name: PU module (PsNifH from pOGG043), SC module (sfGFP from pOGG037), and T module (AGATTGACCAAC and universal primer binding site)
  Species: Synthetic
  Mutation: Domesticated for Golden Gate cloning
  Cloning method: Unknown
Terms and licenses: Academic/Nonprofit Terms; Industry Terms: Not Available to Industry
Depositor comments: The only difference is the sequence: AGATTGACCAAC . Please note that this plasmid may require a unique bacterial strain, so make sure to confirm that you can also obtain the appropriate growth strain. Please contact us or contact our distributors if you have any questions. This plasmid is not available as an individual bacterial stab, but can be requested as part of the Plasmid-ID Kit (Kit #1000000168 ).
How to cite: pOPS0521 was a gift from Philip Poole (Addgene plasmid # 133162)
